Addgene plasmid #55183: cMyc-tag
Purpose: cMyc tag
Depositing lab: Thorsten Mascher. Depositing organization: Ludwig-Maximilians-Universitaet Muenchen (LMU). Publication: The Bacillus BioBrick Box: generation and evaluation of essential genetic building blocks for standardized work with Bacillus subtilis. Radeck J, Kraft K, Bartels J, Cikovic T, Durr F, Emenegger J, Kelterborn S, Sauer C, Fritz G, Gebhard S, Mascher T. J Biol Eng. 2013 Dec 2;7(1):29. doi: 10.1186/1754-1611-7-29. PubMed 24295448.
Backbone
  Vector backbone: pSB1C3
  Backbone manufacturer: iGEM
  Backbone size w/o insert (bp): 2070
  Total vector size (bp): 2133
  Vector type: Synthetic Biology ; Bacillus BioBrick Box
Growth in bacteria
  Bacterial resistance: Chloramphenicol, 25 μg/mL
  Growth temperature: 37°C
  Growth strain: DH5alpha
  Copy number: High Copy
Gene/Insert
  Gene/Insert name: cMyc tag
  Species: Synthetic
  Insert size (bp): 63
  Cloning method: Restriction Enzyme; 5′ cloning site EcoRI (not destroyed); 3′ cloning site PstI (not destroyed)
  Sequencing primers: 5′ na
Terms and licenses: Academic/Nonprofit Terms; Industry Terms: Not Available to Industry
Depositor comments: For sequencing of insert, use the following primers: fwd: TGCCACCTGACGTCTAAG rev: ATTACCGCCTTTGAGTGA
How to cite: cMyc-tag was a gift from Thorsten Mascher (Addgene plasmid # 55183 ; http://n2t.net/addgene:55183 ; RRID:Addgene_55183)
