[The description below was written by a language model from this plasmid's Addgene catalogue record and pLannotate feature annotations shown in this document.]
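Description:
cMyc-tag is a small synthetic-biology part plasmid from the Bacillus BioBrick Box, a collection of standardized genetic building blocks for work with Bacillus subtilis. It is built on pSB1C3, the iGEM part-storage backbone, and totals 2,133 bp, of which about 2,070 bp is backbone. The plasmid is maintained in E. coli through a high-copy ColE1/pUC-type origin and is selected with chloramphenicol, conferred by the cat (chloramphenicol acetyltransferase) gene driven by its native cat promoter and followed by the lambda t0 terminator.

The payload is a 63 bp synthetic insert encoding the cMyc epitope tag, a short peptide recognised by widely available antibodies and commonly fused to proteins for detection or immunoprecipitation. It sits between a BioBrick prefix (annotated as a fragment of the version used for parts that do not begin with ATG) and the universal BioBrick suffix, with EcoRI and PstI retained as the flanking cloning sites, so the tag can be excised and combined with other standardized parts by restriction-based assembly. The annotation software did not call the tag itself, but the gap between prefix and suffix matches the stated insert size. The cloning region is insulated by transcription terminators, including a his operon terminator downstream of the suffix and a putative bacterial terminator on the other side. No promoter, ribosome binding site or B. subtilis replication or integration elements are annotated, so the plasmid serves as a storage and donor vector for the tag rather than as an expression construct. The record does not detail how translational fusions are made from the part.
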