Features (pLannotate 1.2.2; 8 found; start..end, strand, type, name):
      6..21      +  misc_feature   BioBrick prefix (fragment): BioBrick prefix for parts that do not start with "ATG"
     85..105     +  misc_feature   BioBrick suffix: universal suffix for all parts
    106..163     +  terminator     his operon terminator: This putative transcriptin terminator from the E. coli his operon has a 2-bp deletion introduced during synthesis. Its efficiency has not been determined.
    358..946     -  rep_origin     ori: high-copy-number ColE1/pMB1/pBR322/pUC origin of replication
   1129..1223    -  terminator     lambda t0 terminator: transcription terminator from phage lambda
   1247..1903    -  CDS            cat: CAT_ECOLX - Experimental evidence at protein level: Swiss-Prot protein existence level 1. This enzyme is an effector of chloramphenicol resistance in bacteria. From Escherichia coli. This protein is used as a marker in many commonly used cloning vectors, such as pACYC184.
   1904..2001    -  promoter       cat promoter: promoter of the E. coli cat gene encoding chloramphenicol acetyltransferase
   2087..2130    -  terminator     bacterial terminator: putative bacterial transcription terminator
>Addgene plasmid #55183 | cMyc-tag | depositor full sequence | sequence record 85543 | cMyc-tag sequence 2133 bps
AATTCCGCGGCCGCTTCTAGATAAGGAGGAACTACTATGGCCGGCGAACAAAAACTTATTAGCGAAGAAG
ATCTTACCGGTTAATACTAGTAGCGGCCGCTGCAGTCCGGCAAAAAAGGGCAAGGTGTCACCACCCTGCC
CTTTTTCTTTAAAACCGAAAAGATTACTTCGCGTTATGCAGGCTTCCTCGCTCACTGACTCGCTGCGCTC
GGTCGTTCGGCTGCGGCGAGCGGTATCAGCTCACTCAAAGGCGGTAATACGGTTATCCACAGAATCAGGG
GATAACGCAGGAAAGAACATGTGAGCAAAAGGCCAGCAAAAGGCCAGGAACCGTAAAAAGGCCGCGTTGC
TGGCGTTTTTCCACAGGCTCCGCCCCCCTGACGAGCATCACAAAAATCGACGCTCAAGTCAGAGGTGGCG
AAACCCGACAGGACTATAAAGATACCAGGCGTTTCCCCCTGGAAGCTCCCTCGTGCGCTCTCCTGTTCCG
ACCCTGCCGCTTACCGGATACCTGTCCGCCTTTCTCCCTTCGGGAAGCGTGGCGCTTTCTCATAGCTCAC
GCTGTAGGTATCTCAGTTCGGTGTAGGTCGTTCGCTCCAAGCTGGGCTGTGTGCACGAACCCCCCGTTCA
GCCCGACCGCTGCGCCTTATCCGGTAACTATCGTCTTGAGTCCAACCCGGTAAGACACGACTTATCGCCA
CTGGCAGCAGCCACTGGTAACAGGATTAGCAGAGCGAGGTATGTAGGCGGTGCTACAGAGTTCTTGAAGT
GGTGGCCTAACTACGGCTACACTAGAAGAACAGTATTTGGTATCTGCGCTCTGCTGAAGCCAGTTACCTT
CGGAAAAAGAGTTGGTAGCTCTTGATCCGGCAAACAAACCACCGCTGGTAGCGGTGGTTTTTTTGTTTGC
AAGCAGCAGATTACGCGCAGAAAAAAAGGATCTCAAGAAGATCCTTTGATCTTTTCTACGGGGTCTGACG
CTCAGTGGAACGAAAACTCACGTTAAGGGATTTTGGTCATGAGATTATCAAAAAGGATCTTCACCTAGAT
CCTTTTAAATTAAAAATGAAGTTTTAAATCAATCTAAAGTATATATGAGTAAACTTGGTCTGACAGCTCG
AGGCTTGGATTCTCACCAATAAAAAACGCCCGGCGGCAACCGAGCGTTCTGAACAAATCCAGATGGAGTT
CTGAGGTCATTACTGGATCTATCAACAGGAGTCCAAGCGAGCTCGATATCAAATTACGCCCCGCCCTGCC
ACTCATCGCAGTACTGTTGTAATTCATTAAGCATTCTGCCGACATGGAAGCCATCACAAACGGCATGATG
AACCTGAATCGCCAGCGGCATCAGCACCTTGTCGCCTTGCGTATAATATTTGCCCATGGTGAAAACGGGG
GCGAAGAAGTTGTCCATATTGGCCACGTTTAAATCAAAACTGGTGAAACTCACCCAGGGATTGGCTGAGA
CGAAAAACATATTCTCAATAAACCCTTTAGGGAAATAGGCCAGGTTTTCACCGTAACACGCCACATCTTG
CGAATATATGTGTAGAAACTGCCGGAAATCGTCGTGGTATTCACTCCAGAGCGATGAAAACGTTTCAGTT
TGCTCATGGAAAACGGTGTAACAAGGGTGAACACTATCCCATATCACCAGCTCACCGTCTTTCATTGCCA
TACGAAATTCCGGATGAGCATTCATCAGGCGGGCAAGAATGTGAATAAAGGCCGGATAAAACTTGTGCTT
ATTTTTCTTTACGGTCTTTAAAAAGGCCGTAATATCCAGCTGAACGGTCTGGTTATAGGTACATTGAGCA
ACTGACTGAAATGCCTCAAAATGTTCTTTACGATGCCATTGGGATATATCAACGGTGGTATATCCAGTGA
TTTTTTTCTCCATTTTAGCTTCCTTAGCTCCTGAAAATCTCGATAACTCAAAAAATACGCCCGGTAGTGA
TCTTATTTCATTATGGTGAAAGTTGGAACCTCTTACGTGCCCGATCAACTCGAGTGCCACCTGACGTCTA
AGAAACCATTATTATCATGACATTAACCTATAAAAATAGGCGTATCACGAGGCAGAATTTCAGATAAAAA
AAATCCTTAGCTTTCGCTAAGGATGATTTCTGG
