>Addgene plasmid #55183 | cMyc-tag | addgene partial sequence | sequence record 91219 | ASK-FN2 5'-CGGCCTTTTTACGGTTCCTG-3'
GTTCTTTCCTGCGTTATCCCCTGATTCTGTGGATAACCGTATTACCGCCTTTGAGTGAGCTGATACCGCT
CGCCGCAGCCGAACGACCGAGCGCAGCGAGTCAGTGAGCGAGGAAGCCTGCATAACGCGAAGTAATCTTT
TCGGTTTTAAAGAAAAAGGGCAGGGTGGTGACACCTTGCCCTTTTTTGCCGGACTGCAGCGGCCGCTACT
AGTATTAACCGGTAAGATCTTCTTCGCTAATAAGTTTTTGTTCGCCGGCCATAGTAGTTCCTCCTTATCT
AGAAGCGGCCGCGGAATTCCAGAAATCATCCTTAGCGAAAGCTAAGGATTTTTTTTATCTGAAATTCTGC
CTCGTGATACGCCTATTTTTATAGGTTAATGTCATGATAATAATGGTTTCTTAGACGTCAGGTGGCACTC
GAGTTGATCGGGCACGTAAGAGGTTCCAACTTTCACCATAATGAAATAAGATCACTACCGGGCGTATTTT
TTGAGTTATCGAGATTTTCAGGAGCTAAGGAAGCTAAAATGGAGAAAAAAATCACTGGATATACCACCGT
TGATATATCCCAATGGCATCGTAAAGAACATTTTGAGGCATTTCAGTCAGTTGCTCAATGTACCTATAAC
CAGACCGTTCAGCTGGATATTACGGCCTTTTTAAAGACCGTAAAGAAAAATAAGCACAAGTTTTATCCGG
CCTTTATTCACATTCTTGCCCGCCTGATGAATGCTCATCCGGAATTTCGTATGGCAATGAAAGACGGTGA
GCTGGTGATATGGGATAGTGTTCACCCTTGTTACACCGTTTTCCATGAGCAAACTGAAACGTTTTCATCG
CTCTGGAGTGAATACCACGACGATTTCCGGCAGTTTCTACACATATATTCGCAAGATGTGGCGTGTTACG
GTG
