>Addgene plasmid #55183 | cMyc-tag | addgene partial sequence | sequence record 91220 | MoCloR 5'-gccacctgacgtctaagaaacc-3'
AAAATAGGCGTATCACGAGGCAGAATTTCAGATAAAAAAAATCCTTAGCTTTCGCTAAGGATGATTTCTG
GAATTCCGCGGCCGCTTCTAGATAAGGAGGAACTACTATGGCCGGCGAACAAAAACTTATTAGCGAAGAA
GATCTTACCGGTTAATACTAGTAGCGGCCGCTGCAGTCCGGCAAAAAAGGGCAAGGTGTCACCACCCTGC
CCTTTTTCTTTAAAACCGAAAAGATTACTTCGCGTTATGCAGGCTTCCTCGCTCACTGACTCGCTGCGCT
CGGTCGTTCGGCTGCGGCGAGCGGTATCAGCTCACTCAAAGGCGGTAATACGGTTATCCACAGAATCAGG
GGATAACGCAGGAAAGAACATGTGAGCAAAAGGCCAGCAAAAGGCCAGGAACCGTAAAAAGGCCGCGTTG
CTGGCGTTTTTCCACAGGCTCCGCCCCCCTGACGAGCATCACAAAAATCGACGCTCAAGTCAGAGGTGGC
GAAACCCGACAGGACTATAAAGATACCAGGCGTTTCCCCCTGGAAGCTCCCTCGTGCGCTCTCCTGTTCC
GACCCTGCCGCTTACCGGATACCTGTCCGCCTTTCTCCCTTCGGGAAGCGTGGCGCTTTCTCATAGCTCA
CGCTGTAGGTATCTCAGTTCGGTGTAGGTCGTTCGCTCCAAGCTGGGCTGTGTGCACGAACCCCCCGTTC
AGCCCGACCGCTGCGCCTTATCCGGTAACTATCGTCTTGAGTCCAACCCGGTAAGACACGACTTATCGCC
ACTGGCAGCAGCCACTGGTAACAGGATTAGCAGAGCGAGGTATGTAGGCGGTGCTACAGAGTTCTTGAAG
TGGTGGCCTAACTACGGCTACACTAGAAGAACAGTATTTGGTATCTGCGCTCTGCTGAAGCCAGTTACCT
TCGGAAAAAGAGTTGGTAGCTCTTGATCCGGCAAACAAACCACCGCTGGTAGCGGTGGTTTTTTTGTTTG
CAAGCAGCA
